>Addgene plasmid #190008 | TTR C10S S46C | addgene full sequence | sequence record 373351 | Addgene NGS Result
ATCCGGATATAGTTCCTCCTTTCAGCAAAAAACCCCTCAAGACCCGTTTAGAGGCCCCAAGGGGTTATGC
TAGTTATTGCTCAGCGGTGGCAGCAGCCAACTCAGCTTCCTTTCGGGCTTTGTAGCAGCCGGATCTCATT
CCTTGGGATTGGTGACGACAGCCGTGGTGGAATAGGAGTAGGGGCTCAGCAGGGCGGCAATGGTGTAGCG
GCGGGGGCCGGAGTCGTTGGCTGTGAATACCACCTCTGCATGCTCATGGAATGGGGAGATGCCAAGTGCC
TTCCAGTAAGATTTGGTGTCTATTTCCACTTTGTATATCCCTTCTACAAATTCCTCCTCAGTTGTGAGCC
CATGCAGCTCTCCAGACTCACTGGTTTTCCCACAGGCAAATGGCTCCCAGGTGTCATCAGCAGCCTTTCT
GAACACATGCACGGCCACATTGATGGCAGGACTGCCTCGGACAGCATCTAGAACTTTGACCATCAGAGGA
CTCTTGGATTCACCGGTGCCCGTAGGACCCATATGTATATCTCCTTCTTAAAGTTAAACAAAATTATTTC
TAGAGGGGAATTGTTATCCGCTCACAATTCCCCTATAGTGAGTCGTATTAATTTCGCGGGATCGAGATCG
ATCTCGATCCTCTACGCCGGACGCATCGTGGCCGGCATCACCGGCGCCACAGGTGCGGTTGCTGGCGCCT
ATATCGCCGACATCACCGATGGGGAAGATCGGGCTCGCCACTTCGGGCTCATGAGCGCTTGTTTCGGCGT
GGGTATGGTGGCAGGCCCCGTGGCCGGGGGACTGTTGGGCGCCATCTCCTTGCATGCACCATTCCTTGCG
GCGGCGGTGCTCAACGGCCTCAACCTACTACTGGGCTGCTTCCTAATGCAGGAGTCGCATAAGGGAGAGC
GTCGAGATCCCGGACACCATCGAATGGCGCAAAACCTTTCGCGGTATGGCATGATAGCGCCCGGAAGAGA
GTCAATTCAGGGTGGTGAATGTGAAACCAGTAACGTTATACGATGTCGCAGAGTATGCCGGTGTCTCTTA
TCAGACCGTTTCCCGCGTGGTGAACCAGGCCAGCCACGTTTCTGCGAAAACGCGGGAAAAAGTGGAAGCG
GCGATGGCGGAGCTGAATTACATTCCCAACCGCGTGGCACAACAACTGGCGGGCAAACAGTCGTTGCTGA
TTGGCGTTGCCACCTCCAGTCTGGCCCTGCACGCGCCGTCGCAAATTGTCGCGGCGATTAAATCTCGCGC
CGATCAACTGGGTGCCAGCGTGGTGGTGTCGATGGTAGAACGAAGCGGCGTCGAAGCCTGTAAAGCGGCG
GTGCACAATCTTCTCGCGCAACGCGTCAGTGGGCTGATCATTAACTATCCGCTGGATGACCAGGATGCCA
TTGCTGTGGAAGCTGCCTGCACTAATGTTCCGGCGTTATTTCTTGATGTCTCTGACCAGACACCCATCAA
CAGTATTATTTTCTCCCATGAAGACGGTACGCGACTGGGCGTGGAGCATCTGGTCGCATTGGGTCACCAG
CAAATCGCGCTGTTAGCGGGCCCATTAAGTTCTGTCTCGGCGCGTCTGCGTCTGGCTGGCTGGCATAAAT
ATCTCACTCGCAATCAAATTCAGCCGATAGCGGAACGGGAAGGCGACTGGAGTGCCATGTCCGGTTTTCA
ACAAACCATGCAAATGCTGAATGAGGGCATCGTTCCCACTGCGATGCTGGTTGCCAACGATCAGATGGCG
CTGGGCGCAATGCGCGCCATTACCGAGTCCGGGCTGCGCGTTGGTGCGGACATCTCGGTAGTGGGATACG
ACGATACCGAAGACAGCTCATGTTATATCCCGCCGTTAACCACCATCAAACAGGATTTTCGCCTGCTGGG
GCAAACCAGCGTGGACCGCTTGCTGCAACTCTCTCAGGGCCAGGCGGTGAAGGGCAATCAGCTGTTGCCC
GTCTCACTGGTGAAAAGAAAAACCACCCTGGCGCCCAATACGCAAACCGCCTCTCCCCGCGCGTTGGCCG
ATTCATTAATGCAGCTGGCACGACAGGTTTCCCGACTGGAAAGCGGGCAGTGAGCGCAACGCAATTAATG
TAAGTTAGCTCACTCATTAGGCACCGGGATCTCGACCGATGCCCTTGAGAGCCTTCAACCCAGTCAGCTC
CTTCCGGTGGGCGCGGGGCATGACTATCGTCGCCGCACTTATGACTGTCTTCTTTATCATGCAACTCGTA
GGACAGGTGCCGGCAGCGCTCTGGGTCATTTTCGGCGAGGACCGCTTTCGCTGGAGCGCGACGATGATCG
GCCTGTCGCTTGCGGTATTCGGAATCTTGCACGCCCTCGCTCAAGCCTTCGTCACTGGTCCCGCCACCAA
ACGTTTCGGCGAGAAGCAGGCCATTATCGCCGGCATGGCGGCCCCACGGGTGCGCATGATCGTGCTCCTG
TCGTTGAGGACCCGGCTAGGCTGGCGGGGTTGCCTTACTGGTTAGCAGAATGAATCACCGATACGCGAGC
GAACGTGAAGCGACTGCTGCTGCAAAACGTCTGCGACCTGAGCAACAACATGAATGGTCTTCGGTTTCCG
TGTTTCGTAAAGTCTGGAAACGCGGAAGTCAGCGCCCTGCACCATTATGTTCCGGATCTGCATCGCAGGA
TGCTGCTGGCTACCCTGTGGAACACCTACATCTGTATTAACGAAGCGCTGGCATTGACCCTGAGTGATTT
TTCTCTGGTCCCGCCGCATCCATACCGCCAGTTGTTTACCCTCACAACGTTCCAGTAACCGGGCATGTTC
ATCATCAGTAACCCGTATCGTGAGCATCCTCTCTCGTTTCATCGGTATCATTACCCCCATGAACAGAAAT
CCCCCTTACACGGAGGCATCAGTGACCAAACAGGAAAAAACCGCCCTTAACATGGCCCGCTTTATCAGAA
GCCAGACATTAACGCTTCTGGAGAAACTCAACGAGCTGGACGCGGATGAACAGGCAGACATCTGTGAATC
GCTTCACGACCACGCTGATGAGCTTTACCGCAGCTGCCTCGCGCGTTTCGGTGATGACGGTGAAAACCTC
TGACACATGCAGCTCCCGGAGACGGTCACAGCTTGTCTGTAAGCGGATGCCGGGAGCAGACAAGCCCGTC
AGGGCGCGTCAGCGGGTGTTGGCGGGTGTCGGGGCGCAGCCATGACCCAGTCACGTAGCGATAGCGGAGT
GTATACTGGCTTAACTATGCGGCATCAGAGCAGATTGTACTGAGAGTGCACCATTGCGGTGTGAAATACC
GCACAGATGCGTAAGGAGAAAATACCGCATCAGGCGCTCTTCCGCTTCCTCGCTCACTGACTCGCTGCGC
TCGGTCGTTCGGCTGCGGCGAGCGGTATCAGCTCACTCAAAGGCGGTAATACGGTTATCCACAGAATCAG
GGGATAACGCAGGAAAGAACATGTGAGCAAAAGGCCAGCAAAAGGCCAGGAACCGTAAAAAGGCCGCGTT
GCTGGCGTTTTTCCATAGGCTCCGCCCCCCTGACGAGCATCACAAAAATCGACGCTCAAGTCAGAGGTGG
CGAAACCCGACAGGACTATAAAGATACCAGGCGTTTCCCCCTGGAAGCTCCCTCGTGCGCTCTCCTGTTC
CGACCCTGCCGCTTACCGGATACCTGTCCGCCTTTCTCCCTTCGGGAAGCGTGGCGCTTTCTCATAGCTC
ACGCTGTAGGTATCTCAGTTCGGTGTAGGTCGTTCGCTCCAAGCTGGGCTGTGTGCACGAACCCCCCGTT
CAGCCCGACCGCTGCGCCTTATCCGGTAACTATCGTCTTGAGTCCAACCCGGTAAGACACGACTTATCGC
CACTGGCAGCAGCCACTGGTAACAGGATTAGCAGAGCGAGGTATGTAGGCGGTGCTACAGAGTTCTTGAA
GTGGTGGCCTAACTACGGCTACACTAGAAGGACAGTATTTGGTATCTGCGCTCTGCTGAAGCCAGTTACC
TTCGGAAAAAGAGTTGGTAGCTCTTGATCCGGCAAACAAACCACCGCTGGTAGCGGTGGTTTTTTTGTTT
GCAAGCAGCAGATTACGCGCAGAAAAAAAGGATCTCAAGAAGATCCTTTGATCTTTTCTACGGGGTCTGA
CGCTCAGTGGAACGAAAACTCACGTTAAGGGATTTTGGTCATGAACAATAAAACTGTCTGCTTACATAAA
CAGTAATACAAGGGGTGTTATGAGCCATATTCAACGGGAAACGTCTTGCTCTAGGCCGCGATTAAATTCC
AACATGGATGCTGATTTATATGGGTATAAATGGGCTCGCGATAATGTCGGGCAATCAGGTGCGACAATCT
ATCGATTGTATGGGAAGCCCGATGCGCCAGAGTTGTTTCTGAAACATGGCAAAGGTAGCGTTGCCAATGA
TGTTACAGATGAGATGGTCAGACTAAACTGGCTGACGGAATTTATGCCTCTTCCGACCATCAAGCATTTT
ATCCGTACTCCTGATGATGCATGGTTACTCACCACTGCGATCCCCGGGAAAACAGCATTCCAGGTATTAG
AAGAATATCCTGATTCAGGTGAAAATATTGTTGATGCGCTGGCAGTGTTCCTGCGCCGGTTGCATTCGAT
TCCTGTTTGTAATTGTCCTTTTAACAGCGATCGCGTATTTCGTCTCGCTCAGGCGCAATCACGAATGAAT
AACGGTTTGGTTGATGCGAGTGATTTTGATGACGAGCGTAATGGCTGGCCTGTTGAACAAGTCTGGAAAG
AAATGCATAAACTTTTGCCATTCTCACCGGATTCAGTCGTCACTCATGGTGATTTCTCACTTGATAACCT
TATTTTTGACGAGGGGAAATTAATAGGTTGTATTGATGTTGGACGAGTCGGAATCGCAGACCGATACCAG
GATCTTGCCATCCTATGGAACTGCCTCGGTGAGTTTTCTCCTTCATTACAGAAACGGCTTTTTCAAAAAT
ATGGTATTGATAATCCTGATATGAATAAATTGCAGTTTCATTTGATGCTCGATGAGTTTTTCTAAGAATT
AATTCATGAGCGGATACATATTTGAATGTATTTAGAAAAATAAACAAATAGGGGTTCCGCGCACATTTCC
CCGAAAAGTGCCACCTAAATTGTAAGCGTTAATATTTTGTTAAAATTCGCGTTAAATTTTTGTTAAATCA
GCTCATTTTTTAACCAATAGGCCAAAATCGGCAAAATCCCTTATAAATCAAAAGAATAGACCGAGATAGG
GT
[37 nt withheld, positions 5253-5289]
AAAGAACGTGGACTCCAACGTCAAAGG
[49 nt withheld, positions 5317-5365]
T
[91 nt withheld, positions 5367-5457]
G
[124 nt withheld, positions 5459-5582]
CCCATTCGCCA
Features (pLannotate 1.2.2; 18 found; start..end, strand, type, name):
     26..73      -  terminator     T7 terminator: transcription terminator for bacteriophage T7 RNA polymerase
     81..123     -  CDS            SET1 (fragment): solubility-enhancement tag derived from T7 phage gene 10B
    139..519     -  CDS            TTR (fragment): TTHY_HUMAN - Also known as PALB. Experimental evidence at protein level: Swiss-Prot protein existence level 1. Thyroid hormone-binding protein. Probably transports thyroxine from the bloodstream to the brain. From Homo sapiens (Human).
    530..552     -  RBS            RBS: efficient ribosome binding site from bacteriophage T7 gene 10 (Olins and Rangwala, 1989)
    567..591     -  protein_bind   lac operator: The lac repressor binds to the lac operator to inhibit transcription in E. coli. This inhibition can be relieved by adding lactose or isopropyl-β-D-thiogalactopyranoside (IPTG). lac repressor encoded by lacI
    592..610     -  promoter       T7 promoter: promoter for bacteriophage T7 RNA polymerase
    636..915     +  CDS            TcR (fragment): tetracycline efflux protein; tet; confers resistance to tetracycline
    923..1000    +  promoter       lacI promoter: lacI
   1001..2083    +  CDS            lacI: lac repressor; lacI; The lac repressor binds to the lac operator to inhibit transcription in E. coli. This inhibition can be relieved by adding lactose or isopropyl-β-D-thiogalactopyranoside (IPTG).
   2096..2117    +  protein_bind   CAP binding site: CAP binding activates transcription in the presence of cAMP. E. coli catabolite activator protein
   2132..2423    +  CDS            TcR (fragment): tetracycline efflux protein; tet; confers resistance to tetracycline
   2495..2875    -  CDS            YPB1_ECOLX: Protein predicted: Swiss-Prot protein existence level 4. From Escherichia coli.
   2892..3083    +  CDS            rop: Rop protein, which maintains plasmids at low copy number; rop
   3185..3324    +  misc_feature   bom: basis of mobility region from pBR322
   3510..4098    -  rep_origin     ori: high-copy-number ColE1/pMB1/pBR322/pUC origin of replication
   4220..5035    +  CDS            KanR: aminoglycoside phosphotransferase; aph(3')-Ia; confers resistance to kanamycin in bacteria or G418 (Geneticin®) in eukaryotes
   5044..5101    -  promoter       AmpR promoter (fragment): bla
   5224..5582    -  rep_origin     f1 ori (sequence partly withheld): f1 bacteriophage origin of replication; arrow indicates direction of (+) strand synthesis
