[The description below was written by a language model from this plasmid's Addgene catalogue record and pLannotate feature annotations shown in this document.]
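Description:
TTR C10S S46C is a bacterial expression plasmid built on the pET29 backbone for producing a double-mutant form of human transthyretin (TTR), the thyroid hormone-binding transport protein, in E. coli. The insert of roughly 390 bp carries two substitutions, C10S and S46C. Together they remove the cysteine at position 10 and place a cysteine at position 46. The record does not say why this was done, although the associated publication concerns the TTR aggregation pathway. The mutations were made in a wild-type TTR construct obtained from another laboratory, and the insert was cloned by ligation-independent cloning.

Expression follows the standard pET arrangement. A T7 promoter with an adjacent lac operator drives the coding sequence, which is preceded by the efficient T7 gene 10 ribosome binding site and followed by a T7 terminator. The plasmid also carries lacI under its own promoter, so transcription stays repressed until induction with IPTG in a host that supplies T7 RNA polymerase. The annotation flags a short fragment between the TTR sequence and the terminator as resembling a T7 gene 10-derived solubility tag. The catalogue lists no tag, so it is unclear whether this fragment is translated as part of the protein.

The plasmid is selected with kanamycin through the aph(3')-Ia gene. It replicates from a pBR322-type ColE1 origin with rop and the bom region, consistent with the low copy number listed, and an f1 origin is also present. The small tetracycline-resistance fragments and the partial AmpR promoter are non-functional backbone remnants. The sequenced record is 5,593 nt, somewhat shorter than the 5,758 bp total stated in the catalogue entry.
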