Addgene plasmid #190008: TTR C10S S46C
Purpose: Expression of human TTR in E coli
Depositing lab: Peter Wright. Depositing organization: Scripps California (The Scripps Research Institute). Publication: A transthyretin monomer intermediate undergoes local unfolding and transient interaction with oligomers in a kinetically concerted aggregation pathway. Sun X, Ferguson JA, Dyson HJ, Wright PE. J Biol Chem. 2022 Jun 18;298(8):102162. doi: 10.1016/j.jbc.2022.102162. PubMed 35724960.
Backbone
  Vector backbone: pet29
  Backbone manufacturer: emdmillipore
  Backbone size w/o insert (bp): 5371
  Total vector size (bp): 5758
  Vector type: Bacterial Expression
Growth in bacteria
  Bacterial resistance: Kanamycin, 50 μg/mL
  Growth temperature: 37°C
  Growth strain: DH5alpha
  Copy number: Low Copy
Gene/Insert
  Gene/Insert name: TTR
  Species: H. sapiens (human)
  Insert size (bp): 387
  Mutation: C10S, S46C
  Entrez Gene: TTR (a.k.a. ATTR, CTS, CTS1, HEL111, HsT2651, PALB, TBPA, TTN)
  Promoter: T7
  Cloning method: Ligation Independent Cloning
  Sequencing primers: 5′ T7; 3′ T7
Resource information
  A portion of this plasmid was derived from a plasmid made by: We made mutations on the wild type construct received from the Kelly lab. Description of wild type TTR plasmid generation in supplementary info of this reference : https://pubs.acs.org/doi/abs/10.1021/cb5004477
Terms and licenses: Academic/Nonprofit Terms; Industry Terms: Not Available to Industry
How to cite: TTR C10S S46C was a gift from Peter Wright (Addgene plasmid # 190008 ; http://n2t.net/addgene:190008 ; RRID:Addgene_190008)
