>Addgene plasmid #190008 | TTR C10S S46C | depositor partial sequence | sequence record 367717 | T7 promoter to terminator
CTAGAATAATTTTGTTTAACTTTAAGAAGGAGATATACATATGGGTCCTACGGGCACCGGTGAATCCAAG
AGTCCTCTGATGGTCAAAGTTCTAGATGCTGTCCGAGGCAGTCCTGCCATCAATGTGGCCGTGCATGTGT
TCAGAAAGGCTGCTGATGACACCTGGGAGCCATTTGCCTGTGGGAAAACCAGTGAGTCTGGAGAGCTGCA
TGGGCTCACAACTGAGGAGGAATTTGTAGAAGGGATATACAAAGTGGAAATAGACACCAAATCTTACTGG
AAGGCACTTGGCATCTCCCCATTCCATGAGCATGCAGAGGTGGTATTCACAGCCAACGACTCCGGCCCCC
GCCGCTACACCATTGCCGCCCTGCTGAGCCCCTACTCCTATTCCACCACGGCTGTCGTCACCAATCCCAA
GGAATGAGATCCGGCTGCTACAAAGCCCGAAAGGAAGCTGAGTTGGCTGCTGCCACCGCTGAGCAATAAC
TAGCATAACCCCTTGGGGCCTCTAAACGGGTCTTGAGGGGTTTTTTGCTGAAAGGAGGAACTATATCCGG
ATTGGCGAATGGGACGCGC
